LOCUS       Exported 7213 bp ds-DNA circular SYN 12-MAY-2021
DEFINITION  Mammalian expression of mouse Arf.
ACCESSION   .
VERSION     .
KEYWORDS    MSCV-mouse p19ARF-IRES-GFP
SOURCE      synthetic DNA construct
  ORGANISM  synthetic DNA construct
REFERENCE   1 (bases 1 to 7213)
  AUTHORS   Kuo ML, Duncavage EJ, Mathew R, den Besten W, Pei D, Naeve D,
            Yamamoto T, Cheng C, Sherr CJ, Roussel MF
  TITLE     Arf induces p53-dependent and -independent antiproliferative genes.
  JOURNAL   Cancer Res. 2003 Mar 1;63(5):1046-53.
  PUBMED    12615721
REFERENCE   2 (bases 1 to 7213)
  AUTHORS   .
  TITLE     Direct Submission
  JOURNAL   Exported May 12, 2021 from SnapGene Server 1.1.58
            http://www.snapgene.com
FEATURES             Location/Qualifiers
     source          1..7213
                     /organism="synthetic DNA construct"
                     /mol_type="other DNA"
     misc_feature    579..920
                     /label=MESV Psi
                     /note="packaging signal of murine embryonic stem cell
                     virus"
     CDS             987..1403
                     /label=gag (truncated)
                     /note="truncated Moloney murine leukemia virus (MMLV) gag
                     gene lacking the start codon"
     primer_bind     1333..1355
                     /label=pLXSN 5'
                     /note="Murine stem cell virus, forward primer. Also called
                     MSCV"
     primer_bind     1371..1387
                     /label=pBABE 5'
                     /note="Psi packaging signal, forward primer for pBABE
                     vectors"
     primer_bind     complement(2312..2329)
                     /label=IRES reverse
                     /note="IRES internal ribosome entry site, reverse primer.
                     Also called pCDH-rev"
     primer_bind     2539..2558
                     /label=IRES-F
                     /note="IRES internal ribosome entry site, forward primer"
     CDS             2725..3444
                     /codon_start=1
                     /product="the original enhanced GFP (Yang et al., 1996)"
                     /label=EGFP
                     /note="mammalian codon-optimized"
                     /translation="MVSKGEELFTGVVPILVELDGDVNGHKFSVSGEGEGDATYGKLTL
                     KFICTTGKLPVPWPTLVTTLTYGVQCFSRYPDHMKQHDFFKSAMPEGYVQERTIFFKDD
                     GNYKTRAEVKFEGDTLVNRIELKGIDFKEDGNILGHKLEYNYNSHNVYIMADKQKNGIK
                     VNFKIRHNIEDGSVQLADHYQQNTPIGDGPVLLPDNHYLSTQSALSKDPNEKRDHMVLL
                     EFVTAAGITLGMDELYK"
     CDS             2725..3441
                     /codon_start=1
                     /product="enhanced GFP"
                     /label=EGFP
                     /translation="MVSKGEELFTGVVPILVELDGDVNGHKFSVSGEGEGDATYGKLTL
                     KFICTTGKLPVPWPTLVTTLTYGVQCFSRYPDHMKQHDFFKSAMPEGYVQERTIFFKDD
                     GNYKTRAEVKFEGDTLVNRIELKGIDFKEDGNILGHKLEYNYNSHNVYIMADKQKNGIK
                     VNFKIRHNIEDGSVQLADHYQQNTPIGDGPVLLPDNHYLSTQSALSKDPNEKRDHMVLL
                     EFVTAAGITLGMDELYK"
     primer_bind     complement(2770..2791)
                     /label=EGFP-N
                     /note="EGFP, reverse primer"
     primer_bind     complement(3031..3050)
                     /label=EXFP-R
                     /note="For distinguishing EGFP variants, reverse primer"
     primer_bind     3378..3399
                     /label=EGFP-C
                     /note="EGFP, forward primer"
     LTR             3606..4120
                     /label=3' LTR
                     /note="3' long terminal repeat from murine embryonic stem
                     cell virus"
     protein_bind    4282..4298
                     /label=lac operator
                     /bound_moiety="lac repressor encoded by lacI"
                     /note="The lac repressor binds to the lac operator to
                     inhibit transcription in E. coli. This inhibition can be
                     relieved by adding lactose or
                     isopropyl-beta-D-thiogalactopyranoside (IPTG)."
     promoter        complement(4306..4336)
                     /label=lac promoter
                     /note="promoter for the E. coli lac operon"
     protein_bind    4351..4372
                     /label=CAP binding site
                     /bound_moiety="E. coli catabolite activator protein"
                     /note="CAP binding activates transcription in the presence
                     of cAMP."
     primer_bind     complement(4489..4506)
                     /label=L4440
                     /note="L4440 vector, forward primer"
     rep_origin      complement(4660..5248)
                     /direction=LEFT
                     /label=ori
                     /note="high-copy-number ColE1/pMB1/pBR322/pUC origin of
                     replication"
     primer_bind     complement(4740..4759)
                     /label=pBR322ori-F
                     /note="pBR322 origin, forward primer"
     CDS             complement(5419..6279)
                     /codon_start=1
                     /gene="bla"
                     /product="beta-lactamase"
                     /label=AmpR
                     /note="confers resistance to ampicillin, carbenicillin, and
                     related antibiotics"
                     /translation="MSIQHFRVALIPFFAAFCLPVFAHPETLVKVKDAEDQLGARVGYI
                     ELDLNSGKILESFRPEERFPMMSTFKVLLCGAVLSRIDAGQEQLGRRIHYSQNDLVEYS
                     PVTEKHLTDGMTVRELCSAAITMSDNTAANLLLTTIGGPKELTAFLHNMGDHVTRLDRW
                     EPELNEAIPNDERDTTMPVAMATTLRKLLTGELLTLASRQQLIDWMEADKVAGPLLRSA
                     LPAGWFIADKSGAGERGSRGIIAALGPDGKPSRIVVIYTTGSQATMDERNRQIAEIGAS
                     LIKHW"
     primer_bind     6042..6061
                     /label=Amp-R
                     /note="Ampicillin resistance gene, reverse primer"
     promoter        complement(6280..6384)
                     /gene="bla"
                     /label=AmpR promoter
     primer_bind     6452..6470
                     /label=pBRforEco
                     /note="pBR322 vectors, upsteam of EcoRI site, forward
                     primer"
     primer_bind     complement(6508..6530)
                     /label=pGEX 3'
                     /note="pGEX vectors, reverse primer"
     primer_bind     6630..6649
                     /label=pRS-marker
                     /note="pRS vectors, use to sequence yeast selectable
                     marker"
     primer_bind     6843..6865
                     /label=M13/pUC Forward
                     /note="In lacZ gene"
     primer_bind     6993..7012
                     /label=pBRrevBam
                     /note="pBR322 vectors, tet region, downstream of BamHI,
                     reverse primer"
     LTR             7212..515
                     /label=5' LTR
                     /note="5' long terminal repeat from murine embryonic stem
                     cell virus"
ORIGIN
        1 tgaaagaccc cacctgtagg tttggcaagc tagcttaagt aacgccattt tgcaaggcat
       61 ggaaaataca taactgagaa tagagaagtt cagatcaagg ttaggaacag agagacagca
      121 gaatatgggc caaacaggat atctgtggta agcagttcct gccccggctc agggccaaga
      181 acagatggtc cccagatgcg gtcccgccct cagcagtttc tagagaacca tcagatgttt
      241 ccagggtgcc ccaaggacct gaaatgaccc tgtgccttat ttgaactaac caatcagttc
      301 gcttctcgct tctgttcgcg cgcttctgct ccccgagctc aataaaagag cccacaaccc
      361 ctcactcggc gcgccagtcc tccgatagac tgcgtcgccc gggtacccgt attcccaata
      421 aagcctcttg ctgtttgcat ccgaatcgtg gactcgctga tccttgggag ggtctcctca
      481 gattgattga ctgcccacct cgggggtctt tcatttggag gttccaccga gatttggaga
      541 cccctgccca gggaccaccg acccccccgc cgggaggtaa gctggccagc ggtcgtttcg
      601 tgtctgtctc tgtctttgtg cgtgtttgtg ccggcatcta atgtttgcgc ctgcgtctgt
      661 actagttagc taactagctc tgtatctggc ggacccgtgg tggaactgac gagttctgaa
      721 cacccggccg caaccctggg agacgtccca gggactttgg gggccgtttt tgtggcccga
      781 cctgaggaag ggagtcgatg tggaatccga ccccgtcagg atatgtggtt ctggtaggag
      841 acgagaacct aaaacagttc ccgcctccgt ctgaattttt gctttcggtt tggaaccgaa
      901 gccgcgcgtc ttgtctgctg cagcgctgca gcatcgttct gtgttgtctc tgtctgactg
      961 tgtttctgta tttgtctgaa aattagggcc agactgttac cactccctta agtttgacct
     1021 taggtcactg gaaagatgtc gagcggatcg ctcacaacca gtcggtagat gtcaagaaga
     1081 gacgttgggt taccttctgc tctgcagaat ggccaacctt taacgtcgga tggccgcgag
     1141 acggcacctt taaccgagac ctcatcaccc aggttaagat caaggtcttt tcacctggcc
     1201 cgcatggaca cccagaccag gtcccctaca tcgtgacctg ggaagccttg gcttttgacc
     1261 cccctccctg ggtcaagccc tttgtacacc ctaagcctcc gcctcctctt cctccatccg
     1321 ccccgtctct cccccttgaa cctcctcgtt cgaccccgcc tcgatcctcc ctttatccag
     1381 ccctcactcc ttctctaggc gccggaattc gtcacagtga ggccgccgct gagggagtac
     1441 agcagcggga gcatgggtcg caggttcttg gtcactgtga ggattcagcg cgcgggccgc
     1501 ccactccaag agagggtttt cttggtgaag ttcgtgcgat cccggagacc caggacagcg
     1561 agctgcgctc tggctttcgt gaacatgttg ttgaggctag agaggatctt gagaagaggg
     1621 ccgcaccgga atcctggacc aggtgatgat gatgggcaac gttcacgtag cagctcttct
     1681 gctcaactac ggtgcagatt cgaactgcga ggaccccact accttctccc gcccggtgca
     1741 cgacgcagcg cgggaaggct tcctggacac gctggtggtg ctgcacgggt caggggctcg
     1801 gctggatgtg cgcgatgcct ggggtcgcct gccgctcgac ttggcccaag agcggggaca
     1861 tcaagacatc gtgcgatatt tgcgttccgc tgggtgctct ttgtgttccg ctgggtggtc
     1921 tttgtgtacc gctgggaacg tcgcccagac cgacgggcat agcttcagct caagcacgcc
     1981 cagggccctg gaacttcgcg gccaatccca agagcagagc taaatccggc ctcagcccgc
     2041 ctttttcttc ttagcttcac ttctagcgat gctagcgtgt ctagcatgtg gctttaaaaa
     2101 atacataata atgctttttt tttgaattct cacctcacgt gacgggatca attccgcccc
     2161 ccccctaacg ttactggccg aagccgcttg gaataaggcc ggtgtgcgtt tgtctatatg
     2221 ttattttcca ccatattgcc gtcttttggc aatgtgaggg cccggaaacc tggccctgtc
     2281 ttcttgacga gcattcctag gggtctttcc cctctcgcca aaggaatgca aggtctgttg
     2341 aatgtcgtga aggaagcagt tcctctggaa gcttcttgaa gacaaacaac gtctgtagcg
     2401 accctttgca ggcagcggaa ccccccacct ggcgacaggt gcctctgcgg ccaaaagcca
     2461 cgtgtataag atacacctgc aaaggcggca caaccccagt gccacgttgt gagttggata
     2521 gttgtggaaa gagtcaaatg gctctcctca agcgtattca acaaggggct gaaggatgcc
     2581 cagaaggtac cccattgtat gggatctgat ctggggcctc ggtgcacatg ctttacatgt
     2641 gtttagtcga ggttaaaaaa cgtctaggcc ccccgaacca cggggacgtg gttttccttt
     2701 gaaaaacacg ataatacctg tacaatggtg agcaagggcg aggagctgtt caccggggtg
     2761 gtgcccatcc tggtcgagct ggacggcgac gtaaacggcc acaagttcag cgtgtccggc
     2821 gagggcgagg gcgatgccac ctacggcaag ctgaccctga agttcatctg caccaccggc
     2881 aagctgcccg tgccctggcc caccctcgtg accaccctga cctacggcgt gcagtgcttc
     2941 agccgctacc ccgaccacat gaagcagcac gacttcttca agtccgccat gcccgaaggc
     3001 tacgtccagg agcgcaccat cttcttcaag gacgacggca actacaagac ccgcgccgag
     3061 gtgaagttcg agggcgacac cctggtgaac cgcatcgagc tgaagggcat cgacttcaag
     3121 gaggacggca acatcctggg gcacaagctg gagtacaact acaacagcca caacgtctat
     3181 atcatggccg acaagcagaa gaacggcatc aaggtgaact tcaagatccg ccacaacatc
     3241 gaggacggca gcgtgcagct cgccgaccac taccagcaga acacccccat cggcgacggc
     3301 cccgtgctgc tgcccgacaa ccactacctg agcacccagt ccgccctgag caaagacccc
     3361 aacgagaagc gcgatcacat ggtcctgctg gagttcgtga ccgccgccgg gatcactctc
     3421 ggcatggacg agctgtacaa gtaaagcggc cgcgactcta gagtcgacct gcaggcatgc
     3481 aagcttcagg tagccggcta acgttaacaa ccggtacctc tagaactata gctagcatgc
     3541 gcaaatttaa agcgctgata tcgataaaat aaaagatttt atttagtctc cagaaaaagg
     3601 ggggaatgaa agaccccacc tgtaggtttg gcaagctagc ttaagtaacg ccattttgca
     3661 aggcatggaa aatacataac tgagaataga gaagttcaga tcaaggttag gaacagagag
     3721 acagcagaat atgggccaaa caggatatct gtggtaagca gttcctgccc cggctcaggg
     3781 ccaagaacag atggtcccca gatgcggtcc cgccctcagc agtttctaga gaaccatcag
     3841 atgtttccag ggtgccccaa ggacctgaaa tgaccctgtg ccttatttga actaaccaat
     3901 cagttcgctt ctcgcttctg ttcgcgcgct tctgctcccc gagctcaata aaagagccca
     3961 caacccctca ctcggcgcgc cagtcctccg atagactgcg tcgcccgggt acccgtgtat
     4021 ccaataaacc ctcttgcagt tgcatccgac ttgtggtctc gctgttcctt gggagggtct
     4081 cctctgagtg attgactacc cgtcagcggg ggtctttcat gggtaacagt ttcttgaagt
     4141 tggagaacaa cattctgagg gtaggagtcg aatattaagt aatcctgact caattagcca
     4201 ctgttttgaa tccacatact ccaatactcc tgaaatagtt cattatggac agcgcagaaa
     4261 gagctgggga gaattgtgaa attgttatcc gctcacaatt ccacacaaca tacgagccgg
     4321 aagcataaag tgtaaagcct ggggtgccta atgagtgagc taactcacat taattgcgtt
     4381 gcgctcactg cccgctttcc agtcgggaaa cctgtcgtgc cagctgcatt aatgaatcgg
     4441 ccaacgcgcg gggagaggcg gtttgcgtat tgggcgctct tccgcttcct cgctcactga
     4501 ctcgctgcgc tcggtcgttc ggctgcggcg agcggtatca gctcactcaa aggcggtaat
     4561 acggttatcc acagaatcag gggataacgc aggaaagaac atgtgagcaa aaggccagca
     4621 aaaggccagg aaccgtaaaa aggccgcgtt gctggcgttt ttccataggc tccgcccccc
     4681 tgacgagcat cacaaaaatc gacgctcaag tcagaggtgg cgaaacccga caggactata
     4741 aagataccag gcgtttcccc ctggaagctc cctcgtgcgc tctcctgttc cgaccctgcc
     4801 gcttaccgga tacctgtccg cctttctccc ttcgggaagc gtggcgcttt ctcatagctc
     4861 acgctgtagg tatctcagtt cggtgtaggt cgttcgctcc aagctgggct gtgtgcacga
     4921 accccccgtt cagcccgacc gctgcgcctt atccggtaac tatcgtcttg agtccaaccc
     4981 ggtaagacac gacttatcgc cactggcagc agccactggt aacaggatta gcagagcgag
     5041 gtatgtaggc ggtgctacag agttcttgaa gtggtggcct aactacggct acactagaag
     5101 aacagtattt ggtatctgcg ctctgctgaa gccagttacc ttcggaaaaa gagttggtag
     5161 ctcttgatcc ggcaaacaaa ccaccgctgg tagcggtggt ttttttgttt gcaagcagca
     5221 gattacgcgc agaaaaaaag gatctcaaga agatcctttg atcttttcta cggggtctga
     5281 cgctcagtgg aacgaaaact cacgttaagg gattttggtc atgagattat caaaaaggat
     5341 cttcacctag atccttttaa attaaaaatg aagttttaaa tcaatctaaa gtatatatga
     5401 gtaaacttgg tctgacagtt accaatgctt aatcagtgag gcacctatct cagcgatctg
     5461 tctatttcgt tcatccatag ttgcctgact ccccgtcgtg tagataacta cgatacggga
     5521 gggcttacca tctggcccca gtgctgcaat gataccgcga gacccacgct caccggctcc
     5581 agatttatca gcaataaacc agccagccgg aagggccgag cgcagaagtg gtcctgcaac
     5641 tttatccgcc tccatccagt ctattaattg ttgccgggaa gctagagtaa gtagttcgcc
     5701 agttaatagt ttgcgcaacg ttgttgccat tgctacaggc atcgtggtgt cacgctcgtc
     5761 gtttggtatg gcttcattca gctccggttc ccaacgatca aggcgagtta catgatcccc
     5821 catgttgtgc aaaaaagcgg ttagctcctt cggtcctccg atcgttgtca gaagtaagtt
     5881 ggccgcagtg ttatcactca tggttatggc agcactgcat aattctctta ctgtcatgcc
     5941 atccgtaaga tgcttttctg tgactggtga gtactcaacc aagtcattct gagaatagtg
     6001 tatgcggcga ccgagttgct cttgcccggc gtcaatacgg gataataccg cgccacatag
     6061 cagaacttta aaagtgctca tcattggaaa acgttcttcg gggcgaaaac tctcaaggat
     6121 cttaccgctg ttgagatcca gttcgatgta acccactcgt gcacccaact gatcttcagc
     6181 atcttttact ttcaccagcg tttctgggtg agcaaaaaca ggaaggcaaa atgccgcaaa
     6241 aaagggaata agggcgacac ggaaatgttg aatactcata ctcttccttt ttcaatatta
     6301 ttgaagcatt tatcagggtt attgtctcat gagcggatac atatttgaat gtatttagaa
     6361 aaataaacaa ataggggttc cgcgcacatt tccccgaaaa gtgccacctg acgtctaaga
     6421 aaccattatt atcatgacat taacctataa aaataggcgt atcacgaggc cctttcgtct
     6481 cgcgcgtttc ggtgatgacg gtgaaaacct ctgacacatg cagctcccgg agacggtcac
     6541 agcttgtctg taagcggatg ccgggagcag acaagcccgt cagggcgcgt cagcgggtgt
     6601 tggcgggtgt cggggctggc ttaactatgc ggcatcagag cagattgtac tgagagtgca
     6661 ccatatgcgg tgtgaaatac cgcacagatg cgtaaggaga aaataccgca tcaggcgcca
     6721 ttcgccattc aggctgcgca actgttggga agggcgatcg gtgcgggcct cttcgctatt
     6781 acgccagctg gcgaaagggg gatgtgctgc aaggcgatta agttgggtaa cgccagggtt
     6841 ttcccagtca cgacgttgta aaacgacggc gcaaggaatg gtgcatgcaa ggagatggcg
     6901 cccaacagtc ccccggccac ggggcctgcc accataccca cgccgaaaca agcgctcatg
     6961 agcccgaagt ggcgagcccg atcttcccca tcggtgatgt cggcgatata ggcgccagca
     7021 accgcacctg tggcgccggt gatgccggcc acgatgcgtc cggcgtagag gcgattagtc
     7081 caatttgtta aagacaggat atcagtggtc caggctctag ttttgactca acaatatcac
     7141 cagctgaagc ctatagagta cgagccatag ataaaataaa agattttatt tagtctccag
     7201 aaaaaggggg gaa
//
