>Addgene plasmid #107147 | MSCV-mouse p19ARF-IRES-GFP | addgene full sequence | sequence record 207628 | Addgene NGS Result
AATGGTGCATGCAAGGAGATGGCGCCCAACAGTCCCCCGGCCACGGGGCCTGCCACCATACCCACGCCGA
AACAAGCGCTCATGAGCCCGAAGTGGCGAGCCCGATCTTCCCCATCGGTGATGTCGGCGATATAGGCGCC
AGCAACCGCACCTGTGGCGCCGGTGATGCCGGCCACGATGCGTCCGGCGTAGAGGCGATTAGTCCAATTT
GTTAAAGACAGGATATCAGTGGTCCAGGCTCTAGTTTTGACTCAACAATATCACCAGCTGAAGCCTATAG
AGTACGAGCCATAGATAAAATAAAAGATTTTATTTAGTCTCCAGAAAAAGGGGGGAATGAAAGACCCCAC
CTGTAGGTTTGGCAAGCTAGCTTAAGTAACGCCATTTTGCAAGGCATGGAAAATACATAACTGAGAATAG
AGAAGTTCAGATCAAGGTTAGGAACAGAGAGACAGCAGAATATGGGCCAAACAGGATATCTGTGGTAAGC
AGTTCCTGCCCCGGCTCAGGGCCAAGAACAGATGGTCCCCAGATGCGGTCCCGCCCTCAGCAGTTTCTAG
AGAACCATCAGATGTTTCCAGGGTGCCCCAAGGACCTGAAATGACCCTGTGCCTTATTTGAACTAACCAA
TCAGTTCGCTTCTCGCTTCTGTTCGCGCGCTTCTGCTCCCCGAGCTCAATAAAAGAGCCCACAACCCCTC
ACTCGGCGCGCCAGTCCTCCGATAGACTGCGTCGCCCGGGTACCCGTATTCCCAATAAAGCCTCTTGCTG
TTTGCATCCGAATCGTGGACTCGCTGATCCTTGGGAGGGTCTCCTCAGATTGATTGACTGCCCACCTCGG
GGGTCTTTCATTTGGAGGTTCCACCGAGATTTGGAGACCCCTGCCCAGGGACCACCGACCCCCCCGCCGG
GAGGTAAGCTGGCCAGCGGTCGTTTCGTGTCTGTCTCTGTCTTTGTGCGTGTTTGTGCCGGCATCTAATG
TTTGCGCCTGCGTCTGTACTAGTTAGCTAACTAGCTCTGTATCTGGCGGACCCGTGGTGGAACTGACGAG
TTCTGAACACCCGGCCGCAACCCTGGGAGACGTCCCAGGGACTTTGGGGGCCGTTTTTGTGGCCCGACCT
GAGGAAGGGAGTCGATGTGGAATCCGACCCCGTCAGGATATGTGGTTCTGGTAGGAGACGAGAACCTAAA
ACAGTTCCCGCCTCCGTCTGAATTTTTGCTTTCGGTTTGGAACCGAAGCCGCGCGTCTTGTCTGCTGCAG
CGCTGCAGCATCGTTCTGTGTTGTCTCTGTCTGACTGTGTTTCTGTATTTGTCTGAAAATTAGGGCCAGA
CTGTTACCACTCCCTTAAGTTTGACCTTAGGTCACTGGAAAGATGTCGAGCGGATCGCTCACAACCAGTC
GGTAGATGTCAAGAAGAGACGTTGGGTTACCTTCTGCTCTGCAGAATGGCCAACCTTTAACGTCGGATGG
CCGCGAGACGGCACCTTTAACCGAGACCTCATCACCCAGGTTAAGATCAAGGTCTTTTCACCTGGCCCGC
ATGGACACCCAGACCAGGTCCCCTACATCGTGACCTGGGAAGCCTTGGCTTTTGACCCCCCTCCCTGGGT
CAAGCCCTTTGTACACCCTAAGCCTCCGCCTCCTCTTCCTCCATCCGCCCCGTCTCTCCCCCTTGAACCT
CCTCGTTCGACCCCGCCTCGATCCTCCCTTTATCCAGCCCTCACTCCTTCTCTAGGCGCCGGAATTCCGG
GAATTTCTTCACTTTGACATTCAGAGCACTGGGCAGAAATCACATCGCCTCAACGCCGAAGGGGCTGGGG
GCGGCGCTTCTCACCTCGCTTGTCACAGTGAGGCCGCCGCTGAGGGAGTACAGCAGCGGGAGCATGGGTC
GCAGGTTCTTGGTCACTGTGAGGATTCAGCGCGCGGGCCGCCCACTCCAAGAGAGGGTTTTCTTGGTGAA
GTTCGTGCGATCCCGGAGACCCAGGACAGCGAGCTGCGCTCTGGCTTTCGTGAACATGTTGTTGAGGCTA
GAGAGGATCTTGAGAAGAGGGCCGCACCGGAATCCTGGACCAGGTGATGATGATGGGCAACGTTCACGTA
GCAGCTCTTCTGCTCAACTACGGTGCAGATTCGAACTGCGAGGACCCCACTACCTTCTCCCGCCCGGTGC
ACGACGCAGCGCGGGAAGGCTTCCTGGACACGCTGGTGGTGCTGCACGGGTCAGGGGCTCGGCTGGATGT
GCGCGATGCCTGGGGTCGCCTGCCGCTCGACTTGGCCCAAGAGCGGGGACATCAAGACATCGTGCGATAT
TTGCGTTCCGCTGGGTGCTCTTTGTGTTCCGCTGGGTGGTCTTTGTGTACCGCTGGGAACGTCGCCCAGA
CCGACGGGCATAGCTTCAGCTCAAGCACGCCCAGGGCCCTGGAACTTCGCGGCCAATCCCAAGAGCAGAG
CTAAATCCGGCCTCAGCCCGCCTTTTTCTTCTTAGCTTCACTTCTAGCGATGCTAGCGTGTCTAGCATGT
GGCTTTAAAAAATACATAATAATGCTTTTTTTTTGCCGGAATTCGTTAACCTCGAGCGGGATCAATTCCG
CCCCCCCCCTAACGTTACTGGCCGAAGCCGCTTGGAATAAGGCCGGTGTGCGTTTGTCTATATGTTATTT
TCCACCATATTGCCGTCTTTTGGCAATGTGAGGGCCCGGAAACCTGGCCCTGTCTTCTTGACGAGCATTC
CTAGGGGTCTTTCCCCTCTCGCCAAAGGAATGCAAGGTCTGTTGAATGTCGTGAAGGAAGCAGTTCCTCT
GGAAGCTTCTTGAAGACAAACAACGTCTGTAGCGACCCTTTGCAGGCAGCGGAACCCCCCACCTGGCGAC
AGGTGCCTCTGCGGCCAAAAGCCACGTGTATAAGATACACCTGCAAAGGCGGCACAACCCCAGTGCCACG
TTGTGAGTTGGATAGTTGTGGAAAGAGTCAAATGGCTCTCCTCAAGCGTATTCAACAAGGGGCTGAAGGA
TGCCCAGAAGGTACCCCATTGTATGGGATCTGATCTGGGGCCTCGGTGCACATGCTTTACATGTGTTTAG
TCGAGGTTAAAAAAACGTCTAGGCCCCCCGAACCACGGGGACGTGGTTTTCCTTTGAAAAACACGATAAT
ACCATGGTGAGCAAGGGCGAGGAGCTGTTCACCGGGGTGGTGCCCATCCTGGTCGAGCTGGACGGCGACG
TAAACGGCCACAAGTTCAGCGTGTCCGGCGAGGGCGAGGGCGATGCCACCTACGGCAAGCTGACCCTGAA
GTTCATCTGCACCACCGGCAAGCTGCCCGTGCCCTGGCCCACCCTCGTGACCACCCTGACCTACGGCGTG
CAGTGCTTCAGCCGCTACCCCGACCACATGAAGCAGCACGACTTCTTCAAGTCCGCCATGCCCGAAGGCT
ACGTCCAGGAGCGCACCATCTTCTTCAAGGACGACGGCAACTACAAGACCCGCGCCGAGGTGAAGTTCGA
GGGCGACACCCTGGTGAACCGCATCGAGCTGAAGGGCATCGACTTCAAGGAGGACGGCAACATCCTGGGG
CACAAGCTGGAGTACAACTACAACAGCCACAACGTCTATATCATGGCCGACAAGCAGAAGAACGGCATCA
AGGTGAACTTCAAGATCCGCCACAACATCGAGGACGGCAGCGTGCAGCTCGCCGACCACTACCAGCAGAA
CACCCCCATCGGCGACGGCCCCGTGCTGCTGCCCGACAACCACTACCTGAGCACCCAGTCCGCCCTGAGC
AAAGACCCCAACGAGAAGCGCGATCACATGGTCCTGCTGGAGTTCGTGACCGCCGCCGGGATCACTCTCG
GCATGGACGAGCTGTACAAGTAAAGCGGCCGCGACTCTAGAGTCGACCTGCAGGCATGCAAGCTTCAGGT
AGCCGGCTAACGTTAACAACCGGTACCTCTAGAACTATAGCTAGCATGCGCAAATTTAAAGCGCTGATAT
CGATAAAATAAAAGATTTTATTTAGTCTCCAGAAAAAGGGGGGAATGAAAGACCCCACCTGTAGGTTTGG
CAAGCTAGCTTAAGTAACGCCATTTTGCAAGGCATGGAAAATACATAACTGAGAATAGAGAAGTTCAGAT
CAAGGTTAGGAACAGAGAGACAGCAGAATATGGGCCAAACAGGATATCTGTGGTAAGCAGTTCCTGCCCC
GGCTCAGGGCCAAGAACAGATGGTCCCCAGATGCGGTCCCGCCCTCAGCAGTTTCTAGAGAACCATCAGA
TGTTTCCAGGGTGCCCCAAGGACCTGAAATGACCCTGTGCCTTATTTGAACTAACCAATCAGTTCGCTTC
TCGCTTCTGTTCGCGCGCTTCTGCTCCCCGAGCTCAATAAAAGAGCCCACAACCCCTCACTCGGCGCGCC
AGTCCTCCGATAGACTGCGTCGCCCGGGTACCCGTGTATCCAATAAACCCTCTTGCAGTTGCATCCGACT
TGTGGTCTCGCTGTTCCTTGGGAGGGTCTCCTCTGAGTGATTGACTACCCGTCAGCGGGGGTCTTTCATG
GGTAACAGTTTCTTGAAGTTGGAGAACAACATTCTGAGGGTAGGAGTCGAATATTAAGTAATCCTGACTC
AATTAGCCACTGTTTTGAATCCACATACTCCAATACTCCTGAAATAGTTCATTATGGACAGCGCAGAAAG
AGCTGGGGAGAATTGTGAAATTGTTATCCGCTCACAATTCCACACAACATACGAGCCGGAAGCATAAAGT
GTAAAGCCTGGGGTGCCTAATGAGTGAGCTAACTCACATTAATTGCGTTGCGCTCACTGCCCGCTTTCCA
GTCGGGAAACCTGTCGTGCCAGCTGCATTAATGAATCGGCCAACGCGCGGGGAGAGGCGGTTTGCGTATT
GGGCGCTCTTCCGCTTCCTCGCTCACTGACTCGCTGCGCTCGGTCGTTCGGCTGCGGCGAGCGGTATCAG
CTCACTCAAAGGCGGTAATACGGTTATCCACAGAATCAGGGGATAACGCAGGAAAGAACATGTGAGCAAA
AGGCCAGCAAAAGGCCAGGAACCGTAAAAAGGCCGCGTTGCTGGCGTTTTTCCATAGGCTCCGCCCCCCT
GACGAGCATCACAAAAATCGACGCTCAAGTCAGAGGTGGCGAAACCCGACAGGACTATAAAGATACCAGG
CGTTTCCCCCTGGAAGCTCCCTCGTGCGCTCTCCTGTTCCGACCCTGCCGCTTACCGGATACCTGTCCGC
CTTTCTCCCTTCGGGAAGCGTGGCGCTTTCTCATAGCTCACGCTGTAGGTATCTCAGTTCGGTGTAGGTC
GTTCGCTCCAAGCTGGGCTGTGTGCACGAACCCCCCGTTCAGCCCGACCGCTGCGCCTTATCCGGTAACT
ATCGTCTTGAGTCCAACCCGGTAAGACACGACTTATCGCCACTGGCAGCAGCCACTGGTAACAGGATTAG
CAGAGCGAGGTATGTAGGCGGTGCTACAGAGTTCTTGAAGTGGTGGCCTAACTACGGCTACACTAGAAGA
ACAGTATTTGGTATCTGCGCTCTGCTGAAGCCAGTTACCTTCGGAAAAAGAGTTGGTAGCTCTTGATCCG
GCAAACAAACCACCGCTGGTAGCGGTGGTTTTTTTGTTTGCAAGCAGCAGATTACGCGCAGAAAAAAAGG
ATCTCAAGAAGATCCTTTGATCTTTTCTACGGGGTCTGACGCTCAGTGGAACGAAAACTCACGTTAAGGG
ATTTTGGTCATGAGATTATCAAAAAGGATCTTCACCTAGATCCTTTTAAATTAAAAATGAAGTTTTAAAT
CAATCTAAAGTATATATGAGTAAACTTGGTCTGACAGTTACCAATGCTTAATCAGTGAGGCACCTATCTC
AGCGATCTGTCTATTTCGTTCATCCATAGTTGCCTGACTCCCCGTCGTGTAGATAACTACGATACGGGAG
GGCTTACCATCTGGCCCCAGTGCTGCAATGATACCGCGAGACCCACGCTCACCGGCTCCAGATTTATCAG
CAATAAACCAGCCAGCCGGAAGGGCCGAGCGCAGAAGTGGTCCTGCAACTTTATCCGCCTCCATCCAGTC
TATTAATTGTTGCCGGGAAGCTAGAGTAAGTAGTTCGCCAGTTAATAGTTTGCGCAACGTTGTTGCCATT
GCTACAGGCATCGTGGTGTCACGCTCGTCGTTTGGTATGGCTTCATTCAGCTCCGGTTCCCAACGATCAA
GGCGAGTTACATGATCCCCCATGTTGTGCAAAAAAGCGGTTAGCTCCTTCGGTCCTCCGATCGTTGTCAG
AAGTAAGTTGGCCGCAGTGTTATCACTCATGGTTATGGCAGCACTGCATAATTCTCTTACTGTCATGCCA
TCCGTAAGATGCTTTTCTGTGACTGGTGAGTACTCAACCAAGTCATTCTGAGAATAGTGTATGCGGCGAC
CGAGTTGCTCTTGCCCGGCGTCAATACGGGATAATACCGCGCCACATAGCAGAACTTTAAAAGTGCTCAT
CATTGGAAAACGTTCTTCGGGGCGAAAACTCTCAAGGATCTTACCGCTGTTGAGATCCAGTTCGATGTAA
CCCACTCGTGCACCCAACTGATCTTCAGCATCTTTTACTTTCACCAGCGTTTCTGGGTGAGCAAAAACAG
GAAGGCAAAATGCCGCAAAAAAGGGAATAAGGGCGACACGGAAATGTTGAATACTCATACTCTTCCTTTT
TCAATATTATTGAAGCATTTATCAGGGTTATTGTCTCATGAGCGGATACATATTTGAATGTATTTAGAAA
AATAAACAAATAGGGGTTCCGCGCACATTTCCCCGAAAAGTGCCACCTGACGTCTAAGAAACCATTATTA
TCATGACATTAACCTATAAAAATAGGCGTATCACGAGGCCCTTTCGTCTCGCGCGTTTCGGTGATGACGG
TGAAAACCTCTGACACATGCAGCTCCCGGAGACGGTCACAGCTTGTCTGTAAGCGGATGCCGGGAGCAGA
CAAGCCCGTCAGGGCGCGTCAGCGGGTGTTGGCGGGTGTCGGGGCTGGCTTAACTATGCGGCATCAGAGC
AGATTGTACTGAGAGTGCACCATATGCGGTGTGAAATACCGCACAGATGCGTAAGGAGAAAATACCGCAT
CAGGCGCCATTCGCCATTCAGGCTGCGCAACTGTTGGGAAGGGCGATCGGTGCGGGCCTCTTCGCTATTA
CGCCAGCTGGCGAAAGGGGGATGTGCTGCAAGGCGATTAAGTTGGGTAACGCCAGGGTTTTCCCAGTCAC
GACGTTGTAAAACGACGGCGCAAGG
Features (pLannotate 1.2.2; 20 found; start..end, strand, type, name):
    196..294     +  CDS            env (fragment): murine leukemia virus gPr80 envelope polyprotein precursor; env; proteolytically cleaved into gp70SU and p15TM subunits
    336..852     +  LTR            5' LTR: 5' long terminal repeat from murine embryonic stem cell virus
    916..1257    +  misc_feature   MESV Ψ: packaging signal of murine embryonic stem cell virus
   1324..1740    +  CDS            gag (truncated): truncated Moloney murine leukemia virus (MMLV) gag gene lacking the start codon
   1884..2390    +  CDS            Cdkn2a: ARF_MOUSE - Experimental evidence at protein level: Swiss-Prot protein existence level 1. Capable of inducing cell cycle arrest in G1 and G2 phases. Acts as a tumor suppressor. Binds to MDM2 and blocks its nucleocytoplasmic shuttling by sequestering it in the nucleolus. This inhibits the oncogenic action of MDM2 by blocking MDM2-induced degradation of p53 and enhancing p53-dependent transactivation and apoptosis. Also induces G2 arrest and apoptosis in a p53-independent manner by preventing the activation of cyclin B1/CDC2 complexes. Binds to BCL6 and down-regulates BCL6-induced transcriptiona
   2591..3151    +  misc_feature   IRES: internal ribosome entry site (IRES) of the encephalomyocarditis virus (EMCV)
   3154..3873    +  CDS            EGFP: the original enhanced GFP (Yang et al., 1996) mammalian codon-optimized
   3885..3915    +  misc_feature   MCS (fragment): pUC18/19 multiple cloning site
   4035..4549    +  LTR            3' LTR: 3' long terminal repeat from murine embryonic stem cell virus
   4711..4727    -  protein_bind   lac operator: The lac repressor binds to the lac operator to inhibit transcription in E. coli. This inhibition can be relieved by adding lactose or isopropyl-β-D-thiogalactopyranoside (IPTG). lac repressor encoded by lacI
   4735..4765    -  promoter       lac promoter: promoter for the E. coli lac operon
   4780..4801    -  protein_bind   CAP binding site: CAP binding activates transcription in the presence of cAMP. E. coli catabolite activator protein
   4814..4906    -  CDS            lacI (fragment): lac repressor; lacI; The lac repressor binds to the lac operator to inhibit transcription in E. coli. This inhibition can be relieved by adding lactose or isopropyl-β-D-thiogalactopyranoside (IPTG).
   5089..5677    -  rep_origin     ori: high-copy-number ColE1/pMB1/pBR322/pUC origin of replication
   5848..6708    -  CDS            AmpR: β-lactamase; bla; confers resistance to ampicillin, carbenicillin, and related antibiotics
   6709..6813    -  promoter       AmpR promoter: bla
   6908..6943    +  CDS            rop (fragment): Rop protein, which maintains plasmids at low copy number; rop
   7045..7144    +  misc_feature   bom (fragment): basis of mobility region from pBR322
   7150..7299    -  CDS            lacZα (fragment): LacZα fragment of β-galactosidase; lacZ fragment
   7299..195     -  CDS            TcR (fragment) (across the origin): tetracycline efflux protein; tet; confers resistance to tetracycline
