[The description below was written by a language model from this plasmid's Addgene catalogue record, the feature table of its GenBank file and pLannotate feature annotations shown in this document.]
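Description:
MSCV-mouse p19ARF-IRES-GFP is a murine stem cell virus (MSCV)-based gammaretroviral vector for expressing the mouse Arf tumour suppressor in mammalian cells. It was made by inserting the p19Arf coding sequence, the alternative reading frame product of the mouse Cdkn2a locus, into the MSCV-IRES-GFP backbone at an EcoRI site that is retained on both sides of the insert. In bacteria the plasmid replicates from a high-copy ColE1/pUC-type origin and is selected with ampicillin through the bla gene. Short remnants of lac, rop, bom, lacZα and tetracycline-resistance sequences are left over from the parental cloning vectors and have no stated function.

The retroviral cassette is flanked by 5' and 3' long terminal repeats from murine embryonic stem cell virus. No separate internal promoter is annotated, so transcription is presumably driven by the 5' LTR, as is usual for MSCV vectors. Downstream lie the MESV Ψ packaging signal and a truncated, start-codon-less MMLV gag segment, which together allow the genomic RNA to be packaged when viral proteins are supplied in trans by a packaging cell line. Arf is followed by an EMCV internal ribosome entry site and EGFP, so both proteins are translated from one bicistronic transcript. Green fluorescence therefore marks Arf-expressing cells and is the only mammalian marker, as there is no drug selection.

The associated work concerns p53-dependent and p53-independent antiproliferative genes induced by Arf. The two sequence records differ slightly in length (7,213 versus 7,305 nt), and only the sequencing-derived annotation explicitly labels the Arf coding region and the IRES.
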