Addgene plasmid #107147: MSCV-mouse p19ARF-IRES-GFP
Purpose: Mammalian expression of mouse Arf
Depositing lab: Martine Roussel. Depositing organization: St. Jude Children's Research Hospital. Publication: Arf induces p53-dependent and -independent antiproliferative genes. Kuo ML, Duncavage EJ, Mathew R, den Besten W, Pei D, Naeve D, Yamamoto T, Cheng C, Sherr CJ, Roussel MF. Cancer Res. 2003 Mar 1;63(5):1046-53. PubMed 12615721.
Backbone
  Vector backbone: MSCV-IRES-GFP
  Backbone size w/o insert (bp): 6573
  Vector type: Mammalian Expression, Retroviral
  Selectable markers: GFP
Growth in bacteria
  Bacterial resistance: Ampicillin, 100 μg/mL
  Growth temperature: 37°C
  Growth strain: NEB Stable
  Copy number: High Copy
Gene/Insert
  Gene/Insert name: Arf [alternative reading frame]
  Species: M. musculus (mouse)
  Entrez Gene: Cdkn2a (a.k.a. ARF-INK4a, Arf, INK4a-ARF, Ink4a/Arf, MTS1, Pctr1, p16, p16(INK4a), p16INK4a, p19<ARF>, p19ARF)
  Cloning method: Restriction Enzyme; 5′ cloning site EcoRI (not destroyed); 3′ cloning site EcoRI (not destroyed)
  Sequencing primers: 5′ unknown
Resource information
  A portion of this plasmid was derived from a plasmid made by: p19Arf was originally cloned by Dr. Charles J. Sherr, St. Jude Children's Research Hospital
Terms and licenses: Academic/Nonprofit Terms; Industry Terms: Not Available to Industry
How to cite: MSCV-mouse p19ARF-IRES-GFP was a gift from Martine Roussel (Addgene plasmid # 107147 ; http://n2t.net/addgene:107147 ; RRID:Addgene_107147)
